Addgene plasmid #79694: EPHB1_HUMAN_D0
Purpose: This plasmid encodes the kinase domain of EPHB1. Intended for co-expression with YopH Phosphatase that accompanies this set to enhance bacterial kinase expression.
Depositing lab: John Chodera & Nicholas Levinson & Markus Seeliger. Depositing organization: Memorial Sloan-Kettering Cancer Center. Publication: An open library of human kinase domain constructs for automated bacterial expression. Albanese SK, Parton DL, Isik M, Rodriguez-Laureano L, Hanson SM, Behr JM, Gradia S, Jeans C, Levinson NM, Seeliger MA, Chodera JD. Biochemistry. 2018 Jul 13. doi: 10.1021/acs.biochem.7b01081. PubMed 30004690.
Backbone
  Vector backbone: pET His10 TEV LIC cloning vector (2B-T-10)
  Backbone manufacturer: Scott Gradia (Addgene plasmid # 78173)
  Vector type: Bacterial Expression
Growth in bacteria
  Bacterial resistance: Ampicillin, 100 μg/mL
  Growth temperature: 37°C
  Growth strain: DH5alpha
  Copy number: Low Copy
Gene/Insert
  Gene/Insert name: EPHB1
  Species: H. sapiens (human)
  Entrez Gene: EPHB1 (a.k.a. ELK, EPHT2, Hek6, NET)
  Promoter: T7
  Tag / fusion protein: His10-TEV (N terminal on backbone)
  Cloning method: Ligation Independent Cloning
  Sequencing primers: 5′ T7; 3′ T7 reverse
Terms and licenses: Academic/Nonprofit Terms; Industry Terms: Not Available to Industry
Depositor comments: This plasmid was generated as part of an open library of human kinase domain constructs for automated bacterial expression. The work can be found here doi: http://dx.doi.org/10.1101/038711 The lambda phosphatase expression vector can be found at https://www.addgene.org/79748/ The YopH Phosphatase expression vector can be found at https://www.addgene.org/79749/
How to cite: EPHB1_HUMAN_D0 was a gift from John Chodera & Nicholas Levinson & Markus Seeliger (Addgene plasmid # 79694 ; http://n2t.net/addgene:79694 ; RRID:Addgene_79694)
