[The description below was written by a language model from this plasmid's Addgene catalogue record.]
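Description:
EPHB1_HUMAN_D0 is a bacterial expression plasmid built on the pET His10 TEV LIC cloning vector (2B-T-10), a pET-family backbone designed for ligation-independent cloning. It is maintained in E. coli as a low-copy plasmid under ampicillin selection, with DH5alpha listed as the propagation strain. The record does not name the origin of replication or give a feature map, so details of the backbone beyond these catalogue fields are not stated here.

The insert is the kinase domain of human EPHB1, an Eph-family receptor tyrosine kinase, placed under the control of a T7 promoter. Expression therefore depends on a host that supplies T7 RNA polymerase. The exact residue boundaries of the domain are not stated in the record. The backbone contributes an N-terminal ten-histidine tag followed by a TEV protease recognition site. This allows the fusion protein to be captured by immobilised metal affinity chromatography, and the tag can then be cleaved off to leave a near-native kinase domain.

The construct belongs to an open library of human kinase domain constructs assembled for automated, parallel expression in bacteria. It is intended to be co-expressed with the YopH phosphatase plasmid from the same set. YopH is a tyrosine phosphatase, and according to the record its co-expression enhances bacterial kinase expression. A lambda phosphatase vector is also part of the collection. Typical uses would be producing recombinant EPHB1 kinase domain for biochemical, biophysical or inhibitor-binding studies.
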