>Addgene plasmid #79694 | EPHB1_HUMAN_D0 | depositor partial sequence | sequence record 149016 | Sequence of gene (EPHB1_HUMAN) inserted into backbone.
GATCCCAACGAAGCTGTCCGGGAGTTTGCCAAGGAGATTGATGTATCTTTTGTGAAAATTGAAGAGGTCA
TCGGAGCAGGGGAGTTTGGAGAAGTGTACAAGGGGCGTTTGAAACTGCCAGGCAAGAGGGAAATCTACGT
GGCCATCAAGACCCTGAAGGCAGGGTACTCGGAGAAGCAGCGTCGGGACTTTCTGAGTGAGGCGAGCATC
ATGGGCCAGTTCGACCATCCTAACATCATTCGCCTGGAGGGTGTGGTCACCAAGAGTCGGCCTGTCATGA
TCATCACAGAGTTCATGGAGAATGGTGCATTGGATTCTTTCCTCAGGCAAAATGACGGGCAGTTCACCGT
GATCCAGCTTGTGGGTATGCTCAGGGGCATCGCTGCTGGCATGAAGTACCTGGCTGAGATGAATTATGTG
CATCGGGACCTGGCTGCTAGGAACATTCTGGTCAACAGTAACCTGGTGTGCAAGGTGTCCGACTTTGGCC
TCTCCCGCTACCTCCAGGATGACACCTCAGATCCCACCTACACCAGCTCCTTGGGAGGGAAGATCCCTGT
GAGATGGACAGCTCCAGAGGCCATCGCCTACCGCAAGTTCACTTCAGCCAGCGACGTTTGGAGCTATGGG
ATCGTCATGTGGGAAGTCATGTCATTTGGAGAGAGACCCTATTGGGATATGTCCAACCAAGATGTCATCA
ATGCCATCGAGCAGGACTACCGGCTGCCCCCACCCATGGACTGTCCAGCTGCTCTACACCAGCTCATGCT
GGACTGTTGGCAGAAGGACCGGAACAGCCGGCCCCGGTTTGCGGAGATTGTCAACACCCTAGATAAGATG
ATCCGGAACCCGGCAAGTCTCAAGACTGTGGCAACCATCACCGCC
