>Addgene plasmid #79694 | EPHB1_HUMAN_D0 | addgene partial sequence | sequence record 156436 | T7 5'-TAATACGACTCACTATAGGG-3'
ATTAAGCGGCCGCCCTGCAGGACTCGAGTTCTAGAAATAATTTTGTTTAACTTTAAGAAGGAGATATACA
TATGAAATCTTCTCACCATCACCATCACCATCACCATCACCATGAAAACCTGTACTTCCAATCCAATGCA
GATCCCAACGAAGCTGTCCGGGAGTTTGCCAAGGAGATTGATGTATCTTTTGTGAAAATTGAAGAGGTCA
TCGGAGCAGGGGAGTTTGGAGAAGTGTACAAGGGGCGTTTGAAACTGCCAGGCAAGAGGGAAATCTACGT
GGCCATCAAGACCCTGAAGGCAGGGTACTCGGAGAAGCAGCGTCGGGACTTTCTGAGTGAGGCGAGCATC
ATGGGCCAGTTCGACCATCCTAACATCATTCGCCTGGAGGGTGTGGTCACCAAGAGTCGGCCTGTCATGA
TCATCACAGAGTTCATGGAGAATGGTGCATTGGATTCTTTCCTCAGGCAAAATGACGGGCAGTTCACCGT
GATCCAGCTTGTGGGTATGCTCAGGGGCATCGCTGCTGGCATGAAGTACCTGGCTGAGATGAATTATGTG
CATCGGGACCTGGCTGCTAGGAACATTCTGGTCAACAGTAACCTGGTGTGCAAGGTGTCCGACTTTGGCC
TCTCCCGCTACCTCCAGGATGACACCTCAGATCCCACCTACACCAGCTCCTTGGGAGGGAAGATCCCTGT
GAGATGGACAGCTCCAGAGGCCATCGCCTACCGCAAGTTCACTTCAGCCAGCGACGTTTGGAGCTATGGG
ATCGTCATGTGGGAAGTCATGTCATTTGGAGAGAGACCCTATTGGGATATGTCCAACCAAGATGTCATCA
ATGCCATCGAGCAGGACTACCGGCTGCC
