>Addgene plasmid #79694 | EPHB1_HUMAN_D0 | addgene partial sequence | sequence record 156437 | T7term 5'-GCTAGTTATTGCTCAGCGG-3'
TTAGCAGCCGGATCAGCGCGCACGCGTGGTACCGGCCGGCCACCAGGTGGCGCGCCGCGATCGCGGATCC
GTTATCCACTTCCAATGTTATTAGGCGGTGATGGTTGCCACAGTCTTGAGACTTGCCGGGTTCCGGATCA
TCTTATCTAGGGTGTTGACAATCTCCGCAAACCGGGGCCGGCTGTTCCGGTCCTTCTGCCAACAGTCCAG
CATGAGCTGGTGTAGAGCAGCTGGACAGTCCATGGGTGGGGGCAGCCGGTAGTCCTGCTCGATGGCATTG
ATGACATCTTGGTTGGACATATCCCAATAGGGTCTCTCTCCAAATGACATGACTTCCCACATGACGATCC
CATAGCTCCAAACGTCGCTGGCTGAAGTGAACTTGCGGTAGGCGATGGCCTCTGGAGCTGTCCATCTCAC
AGGGATCTTCCCTCCCAAGGAGCTGGTGTAGGTGGGATCTGAGGTGTCATCCTGGAGGTAGCGGGAGAGG
CCAAAGTCGGACACCTTGCACACCAGGTTACTGTTGACCAGAATGTTCCTAGCAGCCAGGTCCCGATGCA
CATAATTCATCTCAGCCAGGTACTTCATGCCAGCAGCGATGCCCCTGAGCATACCCACAAGCTGGATCAC
GGTGAACTGCCCGTCATTTTGCCTGAGGAAAGAATCCAATGCACCATTCTCCATGAACTCTGTGATGATC
ATGACAGGCCGACTCTTGGTGACCACACCCTCCAGGCGAATGATGTTAGGATGGTCGAACTGGCCCATGA
TGCTCGCCTCACTCAGAAAGTCCCGACGCTGCTTCTCCGAGTACCCTGCCTTCAGG
